Addgene plasmid #77269: NIM1K gRNA (BRDN0001147983)
Purpose: 3rd generation lentiviral gRNA plasmid targeting human NIM1K
Depositing lab: John Doench & David Root. Depositing organization: Broad Institute. Publication: Optimized sgRNA design to maximize activity and minimize off-target effects of CRISPR-Cas9. Doench JG, Fusi N, Sullender M, Hegde M, Vaimberg EW, Donovan KF, Smith I, Tothova Z, Wilen C, Orchard R, Virgin HW, Listgarten J, Root DE. Nat Biotechnol. 2016 Jan 18. doi: 10.1038/nbt.3437. PubMed 26780180.
Backbone
  Vector backbone: lentiGuide-Puro
  Backbone manufacturer: Zhang Lab (Addgene plasmid # 52963)
  Vector type: Mammalian Expression, Lentiviral, CRISPR
  Selectable markers: Puromycin
Growth in bacteria
  Bacterial resistance: Ampicillin, 100 μg/mL
  Growth temperature: 37°C
  Growth strain: DH5alpha
  Copy number: High Copy
Gene/Insert
  Gene/Insert name: NIM1K (alt names: NIM1K; NM_153361.3)
  gRNA/shRNA sequence: TAGGCTTCTACCGAATTCGA
  Species: H. sapiens (human)
  Entrez Gene: NIM1 (a.k.a. MGC42105)
  Promoter: hU6
  Cloning method: Unknown
  Sequencing primers: 5′ U6-F; 3′ pS2-R
Terms and licenses: Academic/Nonprofit Terms; Industry Terms: Not Available to Industry
Depositor comments: The gRNA was designed to target the following Genbank reference sequence(s): NM_153361.3. Note that this plasmid does NOT contain Cas9. It should be used in conjunction with lentiCas9-Blast (Addgene #52962) or otherwise with cell lines already expressing Cas9. Browse the full kinome gRNA library at http://www.addgene.org/pooled-library/broadgpp-human-kinome/ or visit http://www.broadinstitute.org/rnai/public/ for detailed protocols and information.
How to cite: NIM1K gRNA (BRDN0001147983) was a gift from John Doench & David Root (Addgene plasmid # 77269 ; http://n2t.net/addgene:77269 ; RRID:Addgene_77269)
