[The description below was written by a language model from this plasmid's Addgene catalogue record and pLannotate feature annotations shown in this document.]
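Description:
NIM1K gRNA (BRDN0001147983) is a third-generation lentiviral guide RNA plasmid built on the lentiGuide-Puro backbone and designed to target the human kinase gene NIM1K (also recorded as NIM1) for CRISPR-Cas9 editing. In bacteria it is maintained at high copy through a ColE1/pUC-type origin and selected with ampicillin via the β-lactamase gene. An f1 origin, an SV40 origin and remnants of lac and phage promoter sequences from the cloning backbone are also annotated.

The lentiviral transfer cassette begins with an RSV promoter fused to a truncated HIV-1 5' LTR, which drives Tat-independent production of the viral genomic RNA. This is followed by the Ψ packaging signal with a partial gag sequence, the Rev response element for nuclear export, and a cPPT/CTS element that aids nuclear import of the reverse-transcribed genome. A self-inactivating ΔU3 3' LTR closes the cassette.

Within this frame, a human U6 RNA polymerase III promoter expresses the NIM1K-specific spacer joined to the Streptococcus pyogenes gRNA scaffold. A separate EF-1α promoter, annotated here as the core promoter plus intron A, drives puromycin N-acetyltransferase for selection of transduced mammalian cells. The WPRE downstream enhances transcript expression.

The plasmid does not encode Cas9, so it is meant to be used alongside a separate Cas9 lentivector such as lentiCas9-Blast or in cells that already express Cas9. The guide was designed against the NIM1K RefSeq transcript and belongs to a human kinome gRNA collection associated with work on optimised sgRNA design. It is suited to individual knockout or validation experiments on this kinase.
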