Features (pLannotate 1.2.2; 29 found; start..end, strand, type, name):
     14..80      +  CDS            small t antigen (fragment): SV40 (simian virus 40) small t antigen
    106..317     +  promoter       EF-1α core promoter: core promoter for human elongation factor EF-1α
    318..1256    +  intron         EF-1α intron A: intron upstream of the start codon of human EF-1α
   1278..1877    +  CDS            PuroR (fragment): puromycin N-acetyltransferase; pac from Streptomyces; confers resistance to puromycin
   1893..2481    +  misc_feature   WPRE: woodchuck hepatitis virus posttranscriptional regulatory element
   2532..2551    +  misc_feature   cPPT/CTS (fragment): central polypurine tract and central termination sequence of HIV-1
   2553..2786    +  LTR            3' LTR (ΔU3): self-inactivating 3' long terminal repeat (LTR) from HIV-1
   2864..2985    +  polyA_signal   SV40 poly(A) signal: SV40 polyadenylation signal
   3025..3160    +  rep_origin     SV40 ori: SV40 origin of replication
   3181..3199    -  promoter       T7 promoter: promoter for bacteriophage T7 RNA polymerase
   3207..3362    +  CDS            lacZα (fragment): LacZα fragment of β-galactosidase; lacZ fragment
   3367..3795    +  rep_origin     f1 ori (sequence partly withheld): f1 bacteriophage origin of replication; arrow indicates direction of (+) strand synthesis
   3848..3952    +  promoter       AmpR promoter: bla
   3953..4813    +  CDS            AmpR: β-lactamase; bla; confers resistance to ampicillin, carbenicillin, and related antibiotics
   4984..5572    +  rep_origin     ori: high-copy-number ColE1/pMB1/pBR322/pUC origin of replication
   5755..5847    +  CDS            lacI (fragment): lac repressor; lacI; The lac repressor binds to the lac operator to inhibit transcription in E. coli. This inhibition can be relieved by adding lactose or isopropyl-β-D-thiogalactopyranoside (IPTG).
   5860..5881    +  protein_bind   CAP binding site: CAP binding activates transcription in the presence of cAMP. E. coli catabolite activator protein
   5896..5926    +  promoter       lac promoter: promoter for the E. coli lac operon
   5934..5950    +  protein_bind   lac operator: The lac repressor binds to the lac operator to inhibit transcription in E. coli. This inhibition can be relieved by adding lactose or isopropyl-β-D-thiogalactopyranoside (IPTG). lac repressor encoded by lacI
   5995..6013    +  promoter       T3 promoter: promoter for bacteriophage T3 RNA polymerase
   6041..6267    +  promoter       RSV promoter: Rous sarcoma virus enhancer/promoter
   6268..6448    +  LTR            5' LTR (truncated): truncated 5' long terminal repeat (LTR) from HIV-1
   6495..6620    +  misc_feature   HIV-1 Ψ: packaging signal of human immunodeficiency virus type 1
   6604..6967    +  CDS            HIV-1 gag (fragment): gag protein from human immunodeficiency virus 1; gag
   7113..7346    +  misc_feature   RRE: The Rev response element (RRE) of HIV-1 allows for Rev-dependent mRNA export from the nucleus to the cytoplasm.
   7723..7749    +  CDS            Rev (fragment): human immunodeficiency virus 1 (HIV-1) Rev protein; rev; enhances nuclear export of unspliced and incompletely spliced viral mRNAs
   7753..7993    +  promoter       U6 promoter: RNA polymerase III promoter for human U6 snRNA
   8023..8098    +  misc_RNA       gRNA scaffold: guide RNA scaffold for the Streptococcus pyogenes CRISPR/Cas9 system
   8154..8271    +  misc_feature   cPPT/CTS: central polypurine tract and central termination sequence of HIV-1
>Addgene plasmid #77269 | NIM1K gRNA (BRDN0001147983) | addgene full sequence | sequence record 187434 | Addgene Assembled Sequence
CCCGGGTGCAAAGATGGATAAAGTTTTAAACAGAGAGGAATCTTTGCAGCTAATGGACCTTCTAGGTCTT
GAAAGGAGTGGGAATTGGCTCCGGTGCCCGTCAGTGGGCAGAGCGCACATCGCCCACAGTCCCCGAGAAG
TTGGGGGGAGGGGTCGGCAATTGATCCGGTGCCTAGAGAAGGTGGCGCGGGGTAAACTGGGAAAGTGATG
TCGTGTACTGGCTCCGCCTTTTTCCCGAGGGTGGGGGAGAACCGTATATAAGTGCAGTAGTCGCCGTGAA
CGTTCTTTTTCGCAACGGGTTTGCCGCCAGAACACAGGTAAGTGCCGTGTGTGGTTCCCGCGGGCCTGGC
CTCTTTACGGGTTATGGCCCTTGCGTGCCTTGAATTACTTCCACCTGGCTGCAGTACGTGATTCTTGATC
CCGAGCTTCGGGTTGGAAGTGGGTGGGAGAGTTCGAGGCCTTGCGCTTAAGGAGCCCCTTCGCCTCGTGC
TTGAGTTGAGGCCTGGCCTGGGCGCTGGGGCCGCCGCGTGCGAATCTGGTGGCACCTTCGCGCCTGTCTC
GCTGCTTTCGATAAGTCTCTAGCCATTTAAAATTTTTGATGACCTGCTGCGACGCTTTTTTTCTGGCAAG
ATAGTCTTGTAAATGCGGGCCAAGATCTGCACACTGGTATTTCGGTTTTTGGGGCCGCGGGCGGCGACGG
GGCCCGTGCGTCCCAGCGCACATGTTCGGCGAGGCGGGGCCTGCGAGCGCGGCCACCGAGAATCGGACGG
GGGTAGTCTCAAGCTGGCCGGCCTGCTCTGGTGCCTGGCCTCGCGCCGCCGTGTATCGCCCCGCCCTGGG
CGGCAAGGCTGGCCCGGTCGGCACCAGTTGCGTGAGCGGAAAGATGGCCGCTTCCCGGCCCTGCTGCAGG
GAGCTCAAAATGGAGGACGCGGCGCTCGGGAGAGCGGGCGGGTGAGTCACCCACACAAAGGAAAAGGGCC
TTTCCGTCCTCAGCCGTCGCTTCATGTGACTCCACGGAGTACCGGGCGCCGTCCAGGCACCTCGATTAGT
TCTCGAGCTTTTGGAGTACGTCGTCTTTAGGTTGGGGGGAGGGGTTTTATGCGATGGAGTTTCCCCACAC
TGAGTGGGTGGAGACTGAAGTTAGGCCAGCTTGGCACTTGATGTAATTCTCCTTGGAATTTGCCCTTTTT
GAGTTTGGATCTTGGTTCATTCTCAAGCCTCAGACAGTGGTTCAAAGTTTTTTTCTTCCATTTCAGGTGT
CGTGACGTACGGCCACCATGACCGAGTACAAGCCCACGGTGCGCCTCGCCACCCGCGACGACGTCCCCAG
GGCCGTACGCACCCTCGCCGCCGCGTTCGCCGACTACCCCGCCACGCGCCACACCGTCGATCCGGACCGC
CACATCGAGCGGGTCACCGAGCTGCAAGAACTCTTCCTCACGCGCGTCGGGCTCGACATCGGCAAGGTGT
GGGTCGCGGACGACGGCGCCGCCGTGGCGGTCTGGACCACGCCGGAGAGCGTCGAAGCGGGGGCGGTGTT
CGCCGAGATCGGCCCGCGCATGGCCGAGTTGAGCGGTTCCCGGCTGGCCGCGCAGCAACAGATGGAAGGC
CTCCTGGCGCCGCACCGGCCCAAGGAGCCCGCGTGGTTCCTGGCCACCGTCGGAGTCTCGCCCGACCACC
AGGGCAAGGGTCTGGGCAGCGCCGTCGTGCTCCCCGGAGTGGAGGCGGCCGAGCGCGCCGGGGTGCCCGC
CTTCCTGGAGACCTCCGCGCCCCGCAACCTCCCCTTCTACGAGCGGCTCGGCTTCACCGTCACCGCCGAC
GTCGAGGTGCCCGAAGGACCGCGCACCTGGTGCATGACCCGCAAGCCCGGTGCCTGAACGCGTTAAGTCG
ACAATCAACCTCTGGATTACAAAATTTGTGAAAGATTGACTGGTATTCTTAACTATGTTGCTCCTTTTAC
GCTATGTGGATACGCTGCTTTAATGCCTTTGTATCATGCTATTGCTTCCCGTATGGCTTTCATTTTCTCC
TCCTTGTATAAATCCTGGTTGCTGTCTCTTTATGAGGAGTTGTGGCCCGTTGTCAGGCAACGTGGCGTGG
TGTGCACTGTGTTTGCTGACGCAACCCCCACTGGTTGGGGCATTGCCACCACCTGTCAGCTCCTTTCCGG
GACTTTCGCTTTCCCCCTCCCTATTGCCACGGCGGAACTCATCGCCGCCTGCCTTGCCCGCTGCTGGACA
GGGGCTCGGCTGTTGGGCACTGACAATTCCGTGGTGTTGTCGGGGAAATCATCGTCCTTTCCTTGGCTGC
TCGCCTGTGTTGCCACCTGGATTCTGCGCGGGACGTCCTTCTGCTACGTCCCTTCGGCCCTCAATCCAGC
GGACCTTCCTTCCCGCGGCCTGCTGCCGGCTCTGCGGCCTCTTCCGCGTCTTCGCCTTCGCCCTCAGACG
AGTCGGATCTCCCTTTGGGCCGCCTCCCCGCGTCGACTTTAAGACCAATGACTTACAAGGCAGCTGTAGA
TCTTAGCCACTTTTTAAAAGAAAAGGGGGGACTGGAAGGGCTAATTCACTCCCAACGAAGACAAGATCTG
CTTTTTGCTTGTACTGGGTCTCTCTGGTTAGACCAGATCTGAGCCTGGGAGCTCTCTGGCTAACTAGGGA
ACCCACTGCTTAAGCCTCAATAAAGCTTGCCTTGAGTGCTTCAAGTAGTGTGTGCCCGTCTGTTGTGTGA
CTCTGGTAACTAGAGATCCCTCAGACCCTTTTAGTCAGTGTGGAAAATCTCTAGCAGTACGTATAGTAGT
TCATGTCATCTTATTATTCAGTATTTATAACTTGCAAAGAAATGAATATCAGAGAGTGAGAGGAACTTGT
TTATTGCAGCTTATAATGGTTACAAATAAAGCAATAGCATCACAAATTTCACAAATAAAGCATTTTTTTC
ACTGCATTCTAGTTGTGGTTTGTCCAAACTCATCAATGTATCTTATCATGTCTGGCTCTAGCTATCCCGC
CCCTAACTCCGCCCATCCCGCCCCTAACTCCGCCCAGTTCCGCCCATTCTCCGCCCCATGGCTGACTAAT
TTTTTTTATTTATGCAGAGGCCGAGGCCGCCTCGGCCTCTGAGCTATTCCAGAAGTAGTGAGGAGGCTTT
TTTGGAGGCCTAGGGACGTACCCAATTCGCCCTATAGTGAGTCGTATTACGCGCGCTCACTGGCCGTCGT
TTTACAACGTCGTGACTGGGAAAACCCTGGCGTTACCCAACTTAATCGCCTTGCAGCACATCCCCCTTTC
GCCAGCTGGCGTAATAGCGAAGAGGCCCGCACCGATCGCCCTTCCCAACAGTTGCGCAGCCTGAATGGCG
AATGGG
[124 nt withheld, positions 3367-3490]
C
[91 nt withheld, positions 3492-3582]
A
[49 nt withheld, positions 3584-3632]
CCTTTGACGTTGGAGTCCACGTTCTTT
[37 nt withheld, positions 3660-3696]
ACCCTATCTCGGTCTATTCTTTTGATTTATAAGGGATTTTGCCGATTTCGGCCTATTGGTTAAAAAATGA
GCTGATTTAACAAAAATTTAACGCGAATTTTAACAAAATATTAACGCTTACAATTTAGGTGGCACTTTTC
GGGGAAATGTGCGCGGAACCCCTATTTGTTTATTTTTCTAAATACATTCAAATATGTATCCGCTCATGAG
ACAATAACCCTGATAAATGCTTCAATAATATTGAAAAAGGAAGAGTATGAGTATTCAACATTTCCGTGTC
GCCCTTATTCCCTTTTTTGCGGCATTTTGCCTTCCTGTTTTTGCTCACCCAGAAACGCTGGTGAAAGTAA
AAGATGCTGAAGATCAGTTGGGTGCACGAGTGGGTTACATCGAACTGGATCTCAACAGCGGTAAGATCCT
TGAGAGTTTTCGCCCCGAAGAACGTTTTCCAATGATGAGCACTTTTAAAGTTCTGCTATGTGGCGCGGTA
TTATCCCGTATTGACGCCGGGCAAGAGCAACTCGGTCGCCGCATACACTATTCTCAGAATGACTTGGTTG
AGTACTCACCAGTCACAGAAAAGCATCTTACGGATGGCATGACAGTAAGAGAATTATGCAGTGCTGCCAT
AACCATGAGTGATAACACTGCGGCCAACTTACTTCTGACAACGATCGGAGGACCGAAGGAGCTAACCGCT
TTTTTGCACAACATGGGGGATCATGTAACTCGCCTTGATCGTTGGGAACCGGAGCTGAATGAAGCCATAC
CAAACGACGAGCGTGACACCACGATGCCTGTAGCAATGGCAACAACGTTGCGCAAACTATTAACTGGCGA
ACTACTTACTCTAGCTTCCCGGCAACAATTAATAGACTGGATGGAGGCGGATAAAGTTGCAGGACCACTT
CTGCGCTCGGCCCTTCCGGCTGGCTGGTTTATTGCTGATAAATCTGGAGCCGGTGAGCGTGGGTCTCGCG
GTATCATTGCAGCACTGGGGCCAGATGGTAAGCCCTCCCGTATCGTAGTTATCTACACGACGGGGAGTCA
GGCAACTATGGATGAACGAAATAGACAGATCGCTGAGATAGGTGCCTCACTGATTAAGCATTGGTAACTG
TCAGACCAAGTTTACTCATATATACTTTAGATTGATTTAAAACTTCATTTTTAATTTAAAAGGATCTAGG
TGAAGATCCTTTTTGATAATCTCATGACCAAAATCCCTTAACGTGAGTTTTCGTTCCACTGAGCGTCAGA
CCCCGTAGAAAAGATCAAAGGATCTTCTTGAGATCCTTTTTTTCTGCGCGTAATCTGCTGCTTGCAAACA
AAAAAACCACCGCTACCAGCGGTGGTTTGTTTGCCGGATCAAGAGCTACCAACTCTTTTTCCGAAGGTAA
CTGGCTTCAGCAGAGCGCAGATACCAAATACTGTTCTTCTAGTGTAGCCGTAGTTAGGCCACCACTTCAA
GAACTCTGTAGCACCGCCTACATACCTCGCTCTGCTAATCCTGTTACCAGTGGCTGCTGCCAGTGGCGAT
AAGTCGTGTCTTACCGGGTTGGACTCAAGACGATAGTTACCGGATAAGGCGCAGCGGTCGGGCTGAACGG
GGGGTTCGTGCACACAGCCCAGCTTGGAGCGAACGACCTACACCGAACTGAGATACCTACAGCGTGAGCT
ATGAGAAAGCGCCACGCTTCCCGAAGGGAGAAAGGCGGACAGGTATCCGGTAAGCGGCAGGGTCGGAACA
GGAGAGCGCACGAGGGAGCTTCCAGGGGGAAACGCCTGGTATCTTTATAGTCCTGTCGGGTTTCGCCACC
TCTGACTTGAGCGTCGATTTTTGTGATGCTCGTCAGGGGGGCGGAGCCTATGGAAAAACGCCAGCAACGC
GGCCTTTTTACGGTTCCTGGCCTTTTGCTGGCCTTTTGCTCACATGTTCTTTCCTGCGTTATCCCCTGAT
TCTGTGGATAACCGTATTACCGCCTTTGAGTGAGCTGATACCGCTCGCCGCAGCCGAACGACCGAGCGCA
GCGAGTCAGTGAGCGAGGAAGCGGAAGAGCGCCCAATACGCAAACCGCCTCTCCCCGCGCGTTGGCCGAT
TCATTAATGCAGCTGGCACGACAGGTTTCCCGACTGGAAAGCGGGCAGTGAGCGCAACGCAATTAATGTG
AGTTAGCTCACTCATTAGGCACCCCAGGCTTTACACTTTATGCTTCCGGCTCGTATGTTGTGTGGAATTG
TGAGCGGATAACAATTTCACACAGGAAACAGCTATGACCATGATTACGCCAAGCGCGCAATTAACCCTCA
CTAAAGGGAACAAAAGCTGGAGCTGCAAGCTTAATGTAGTCTTATGCAATACTCTTGTAGTCTTGCAACA
TGGTAACGATGAGTTAGCAACATGCCTTACAAGGAGAGAAAAAGCACCGTGCATGCCGATTGGTGGAAGT
AAGGTGGTACGATCGTGCCTTATTAGGAAGGCAACAGACGGGTCTGACATGGATTGGACGAACCACTGAA
TTGCCGCATTGCAGAGATATTGTATTTAAGTGCCTAGCTCGATACATAAACGGGTCTCTCTGGTTAGACC
AGATCTGAGCCTGGGAGCTCTCTGGCTAACTAGGGAACCCACTGCTTAAGCCTCAATAAAGCTTGCCTTG
AGTGCTTCAAGTAGTGTGTGCCCGTCTGTTGTGTGACTCTGGTAACTAGAGATCCCTCAGACCCTTTTAG
TCAGTGTGGAAAATCTCTAGCAGTGGCGCCCGAACAGGGACTTGAAAGCGAAAGGGAAACCAGAGGAGCT
CTCTCGACGCAGGACTCGGCTTGCTGAAGCGCGCACGGCAAGAGGCGAGGGGCGGCGACTGGTGAGTACG
CCAAAAATTTTGACTAGCGGAGGCTAGAAGGAGAGAGATGGGTGCGAGAGCGTCAGTATTAAGCGGGGGA
GAATTAGATCGCGATGGGAAAAAATTCGGTTAAGGCCAGGGGGAAAGAAAAAATATAAATTAAAACATAT
AGTATGGGCAAGCAGGGAGCTAGAACGATTCGCAGTTAATCCTGGCCTGTTAGAAACATCAGAAGGCTGT
AGACAAATACTGGGACAGCTACAACCATCCCTTCAGACAGGATCAGAAGAACTTAGATCATTATATAATA
CAGTAGCAACCCTCTATTGTGTGCATCAAAGGATAGAGATAAAAGACACCAAGGAAGCTTTAGACAAGAT
AGAGGAAGAGCAAAACAAAAGTAAGACCACCGCACAGCAAGCGGCCGCTGATCTTCAGACCTGGAGGAGG
AGATATGAGGGACAATTGGAGAAGTGAATTATATAAATATAAAGTAGTAAAAATTGAACCATTAGGAGTA
GCACCCACCAAGGCAAAGAGAAGAGTGGTGCAGAGAGAAAAAAGAGCAGTGGGAATAGGAGCTTTGTTCC
TTGGGTTCTTGGGAGCAGCAGGAAGCACTATGGGCGCAGCGTCAATGACGCTGACGGTACAGGCCAGACA
ATTATTGTCTGGTATAGTGCAGCAGCAGAACAATTTGCTGAGGGCTATTGAGGCGCAACAGCATCTGTTG
CAACTCACAGTCTGGGGCATCAAGCAGCTCCAGGCAAGAATCCTGGCTGTGGAAAGATACCTAAAGGATC
AACAGCTCCTGGGGATTTGGGGTTGCTCTGGAAAACTCATTTGCACCACTGCTGTGCCTTGGAATGCTAG
TTGGAGTAATAAATCTCTGGAACAGATTTGGAATCACACGACCTGGATGGAGTGGGACAGAGAAATTAAC
AATTACACAAGCTTAATACACTCCTTAATTGAAGAATCGCAAAACCAGCAAGAAAAGAATGAACAAGAAT
TATTGGAATTAGATAAATGGGCAAGTTTGTGGAATTGGTTTAACATAACAAATTGGCTGTGGTATATAAA
ATTATTCATAATGATAGTAGGAGGCTTGGTAGGTTTAAGAATAGTTTTTGCTGTACTTTCTATAGTGAAT
AGAGTTAGGCAGGGATATTCACCATTATCGTTTCAGACCCACCTCCCAACCCCGAGGGGACCCAGAGAGG
GCCTATTTCCCATGATTCCTTCATATTTGCATATACGATACAAGGCTGTTAGAGAGATAATTAGAATTAA
TTTGACTGTAAACACAAAGATATTAGTACAAAATACGTGACGTAGAAAGTAATAATTTCTTGGGTAGTTT
GCAGTTTTAAAATTATGTTTTAAAATGGACTATCATATGCTTACCGTAACTTGAAAGTATTTCGATTTCT
TGGCTTTATATATCTTGTGGAAAGGACGAAACACCGTAGGCTTCTACCGAATTCGAGTTTTAGAGCTAGA
AATAGCAAGTTAAAATAAGGCTAGTCCGTTATCAACTTGAAAAAGTGGCACCGAGTCGGTGCTTTTTTAA
GCTTGGCGTAACTAGATCTTGAGACAAATGGCAGTATTCATCCACAATTTTAAAAGAAAAGGGGGGATTG
GGGGGTACAGTGCAGGGGAAAGAATAGTAGACATAATAGCAACAGACATACAAACTAAAGAATTACAAAA
ACAAATTACAAAAATTCAAAATTTTCGGGTTTATTACAGGGACAGCAGAGATCCACTTTGGCGCCGGCTC
GAGGGGG
