>Addgene plasmid #77269 | NIM1K gRNA (BRDN0001147983) | depositor partial sequence | sequence record 144729 | Target Sequence
TAGGCTTCTACCGAATTCGA
