>Addgene plasmid #77269 | NIM1K gRNA (BRDN0001147983) | addgene partial sequence | sequence record 187433 | hU6-F
TAGAAAGTAATAATTTCTTGGGTAGTTTGCAGTTTTAAAATTATGTTTTAAAATGGACTATCATATGCTT
ACCGTAACTTGAAAGTATTTCGATTTCTTGGCTTTATATATCTTGTGGAAAGGACGAAACACCGTAGGCT
TCTACCGAATTCGAGTTTTAGAGCTAGAAATAGCAAGTTAAAATAAGGCTAGTCCGTTATCAACTTGAAA
AAGTGGCACCGAGTCGGTGCTTTTTTAAGCTTGGCGTAACTAGATCTTGAGACAAATGGCAGTATTCATC
CACAATTTTAAAAGAAAAGGGGGGATTGGGGGGTACAGTGCAGGGGAAAGAATAGTAGACATAATAGCAA
CAGACATACAAACTAAAGAATTACAAAAACAAATTACAAAAATTCAAAATTTTCGGGTTTATTACAGGGA
CAGCAGAGATCCACTTTGGCGCCGGCTCGAGGGGGCCCGGGTGCAAAGATGGATAAAGTTTTAAACAGAG
AGGAATCTTTGCAGCTAATGGACCTTCTAGGTCTTGAAAGGAGTGGGAATTGGCTCCGGTGCCCGTCAGT
GGGCAGAGCG
